>Addgene plasmid #243020 | AiP1637 - pAAV-AiE2302m-minBG-SYFP2-WPRE3-BGHpA | addgene full sequence | sequence record 490251 | Addgene NGS Result
CCTGCAGGCAGCTGCGCGCTCGCTCGCTCACTGAGGCCGCCCGGGCGTCGGGCGACCTTTGGTCGCCCGG
CCTCAGTGAGCGAGCGAGCGCGCAGAGAGGGAGTGGCCAACTCCATCACTAGGGGTTCCTGCGGCCGCAC
GCGTTGTAAGAGTAATAATCGTTACTTGGCAGCTTTCACACTGAGGGTGTTGTGGGCCCCGAAGAACTCA
TATCCTGCAGAAAGAGGCTAATCAAGGCAGGTCCTCTTGGCAGGGACATGGGAAGGGTGGGCTGCAGTTG
ATAGGAGATTTAATTTGTGAGGACTTAATGTGATCTCCTTTTGGAACAAGATAGTGCAGATGTACTTTGT
GTGCGTTTTCTCTGGGCTGTCTTTGAAGACTCATTTGATTGTGTGGTGATAGCATTGTTAGAAGGACACG
GAACTTTATTACAGAGTCTGCCTCTATCCTTTACCTGCCCTGCCAACCGCCCAGAGCCGGCTAGGTCATG
CTCAGCCTGCACTATACTGAGGGGAGGATAACTGATGTCTCAAATGGTGTAGGGGAGCTTTTGAGATGGT
CTAACATTGTAGCCTGGGCTGTCCTCAAACTTGCAGCAATTCTCCTGCCTCAGCCTCTCACATGCTAGGA
ATCCAGGCATTAACCAGTATATCTCTCTTTGACGGAGCTCGGGCTGGGCATAAAAGTCAGGGCAGAGCCA
TCTATTGCTTACATTTGCTTCTGGGATCCAGATCTTTCGAAGCTAGCGCTACCGGTCGCCACCATGGTGA
GCAAGGGCGAGGAGCTGTTCACCGGGGTGGTGCCCATCCTGGTCGAGCTGGACGGCGACGTAAACGGCCA
CAAGTTCAGCGTGTCCGGCGAGGGCGAGGGCGATGCCACCTACGGCAAGCTGACCCTGAAGCTGATCTGC
ACCACCGGCAAGCTGCCCGTGCCCTGGCCCACCCTCGTGACCACCCTGGGCTACGGCGTGCAGTGCTTCG
CCCGCTACCCCGACCACATGAAGCAGCACGACTTCTTCAAGTCCGCCATGCCCGAAGGCTACGTCCAGGA
GCGCACCATCTTCTTCAAGGACGACGGCAACTACAAGACCCGCGCCGAGGTGAAGTTCGAGGGCGACACC
CTGGTGAACCGCATCGAGCTGAAGGGCATCGACTTCAAGGAGGACGGCAACATCCTGGGGCACAAGCTGG
AGTACAACTACAACAGCCACAACGTCTATATCACCGCCGACAAGCAGAAGAACGGCATCAAGGCCAACTT
CAAGATCCGCCACAACATCGAGGACGGCGGCGTGCAGCTCGCCGACCACTACCAGCAGAACACCCCCATC
GGCGACGGCCCCGTGCTGCTGCCCGACAACCACTACCTGAGCTACCAGTCCAAGCTGAGCAAAGACCCCA
ACGAGAAGCGCGATCACATGGTCCTGCTGGAGTTCGTGACCGCCGCCGGGATCACTCTCGGCATGGACGA
GCTGTACAAGTAAGTCGACGGCGCGCCGCGGCCGCGAATTCGATATCATAATCAACCTCTGGATTACAAA
ATTTGTGAAAGATTGACTGGTATTCTTAACTATGTTGCTCCTTTTACGCTATGTGGATACGCTGCTTTAA
TGCCTTTGTATCATGCTATTGCTTCCCGTATGGCTTTCATTTTCTCCTCCTTGTATAAATCCTGGTTAGT
TCTTGCCACGGCGGAACTCATCGCCGCCTGCCTTGCCCGCTGCTGGACAGGGGCTCGGCTGTTGGGCACT
GACAATTCCGTGGCTCGAGAGATCTTCGACTGTGCCTTCTAGTTGCCAGCCATCTGTTGTTTGCCCCTCC
CCCGTGCCTTCCTTGACCCTGGAAGGTGCCACTCCCACTGTCCTTTCCTAATAAAATGAGGAAATTGCAT
CGCATTGTCTGAGTAGGTGTCATTCTATTCTGGGGGGTGGGGTGGGGCAGGACAGCAAGGGGGAGGATTG
GGAAGACAATAGCAGGCATGAGATCTCACGTGCGGACCGAGCGGCCGCAGGAACCCCTAGTGATGGAGTT
GGCCACTCCCTCTCTGCGCGCTCGCTCGCTCACTGAGGCCGGGCGACCAAAGGTCGCCCGACGCCCGGGC
TTTGCCCGGGCGGCCTCAGTGAGCGAGCGAGCGCGCAGCTGCCTGCAGGGGCGCCTGATGCGGTATTTTC
TCCTTACGCATCTGTGCGGTATTTCACACCGCATA
[95 nt withheld, positions 2206-2300]
T
[46 nt withheld, positions 2302-2347]
C
[141 nt withheld, positions 2349-2489]
CCTTTGACGTTGGAGTCCACGTTCTTT
[37 nt withheld, positions 2517-2553]
ACTCTATCTCGGGCTATTCTTTTGATTTATAAGGGATTTTGCCGATTTCGGTCTATTGGTTAAAAAATGA
GCTGATTTAACAAAAATTTAACGCGAATTTTAACAAAATATTAACGTTTACAATTTTATGGTGCACTCTC
AGTACAATCTGCTCTGATGCCGCATAGTTAAGCCAGCCCCGACACCCGCCAACACCCGCTGACGCGCCCT
GACGGGCTTGTCTGCTCCCGGCATCCGCTTACAGACAAGCTGTGACCGTCTCCGGGAGCTGCATGTGTCA
GAGGTTTTCACCGTCATCACCGAAACGCGCGAGACGAAAGGGCCTCGTGATACGCCTATTTTTATAGGTT
AATGTCATGATAATAATGGTTTCTTAGACGTCAGGTGGCACTTTTCGGGGAAATGTGCGCGGAACCCCTA
TTTGTTTATTTTTCTAAATACATTCAAATATGTATCCGCTCATGAGACAATAACCCTGATAAATGCTTCA
ATAATATTGAAAAAGGAAGAGTATGAGTATTCAACATTTCCGTGTCGCCCTTATTCCCTTTTTTGCGGCA
TTTTGCCTTCCTGTTTTTGCTCACCCAGAAACGCTGGTGAAAGTAAAAGATGCTGAAGATCAGTTGGGTG
CACGAGTGGGTTACATCGAACTGGATCTCAACAGCGGTAAGATCCTTGAGAGTTTTCGCCCCGAAGAACG
TTTTCCAATGATGAGCACTTTTAAAGTTCTGCTATGTGGCGCGGTATTATCCCGTATTGACGCCGGGCAA
GAGCAACTCGGTCGCCGCATACACTATTCTCAGAATGACTTGGTTGAGTACTCACCAGTCACAGAAAAGC
ATCTTACGGATGGCATGACAGTAAGAGAATTATGCAGTGCTGCCATAACCATGAGTGATAACACTGCGGC
CAACTTACTTCTGACAACGATCGGAGGACCGAAGGAGCTAACCGCTTTTTTGCACAACATGGGGGATCAT
GTAACTCGCCTTGATCGTTGGGAACCGGAGCTGAATGAAGCCATACCAAACGACGAGCGTGACACCACGA
TGCCTGTAGCAATGGCAACAACGTTGCGCAAACTATTAACTGGCGAACTACTTACTCTAGCTTCCCGGCA
ACAATTAATAGACTGGATGGAGGCGGATAAAGTTGCAGGACCACTTCTGCGCTCGGCCCTTCCGGCTGGC
TGGTTTATTGCTGATAAATCTGGAGCCGGTGAGCGTGGGTCTCGCGGTATCATTGCAGCACTGGGGCCAG
ATGGTAAGCCCTCCCGTATCGTAGTTATCTACACGACGGGGAGTCAGGCAACTATGGATGAACGAAATAG
ACAGATCGCTGAGATAGGTGCCTCACTGATTAAGCATTGGTAACTGTCAGACCAAGTTTACTCATATATA
CTTTAGATTGATTTAAAACTTCATTTTTAATTTAAAAGGATCTAGGTGAAGATCCTTTTTGATAATCTCA
TGACCAAAATCCCTTAACGTGAGTTTTCGTTCCACTGAGCGTCAGACCCCGTAGAAAAGATCAAAGGATC
TTCTTGAGATCCTTTTTTTCTGCGCGTAATCTGCTGCTTGCAAACAAAAAAACCACCGCTACCAGCGGTG
GTTTGTTTGCCGGATCAAGAGCTACCAACTCTTTTTCCGAAGGTAACTGGCTTCAGCAGAGCGCAGATAC
CAAATACTGTTCTTCTAGTGTAGCCGTAGTTAGGCCACCACTTCAAGAACTCTGTAGCACCGCCTACATA
CCTCGCTCTGCTAATCCTGTTACCAGTGGCTGCTGCCAGTGGCGATAAGTCGTGTCTTACCGGGTTGGAC
TCAAGACGATAGTTACCGGATAAGGCGCAGCGGTCGGGCTGAACGGGGGGTTCGTGCACACAGCCCAGCT
TGGAGCGAACGACCTACACCGAACTGAGATACCTACAGCGTGAGCTATGAGAAAGCGCCACGCTTCCCGA
AGGGAGAAAGGCGGACAGGTATCCGGTAAGCGGCAGGGTCGGAACAGGAGAGCGCACGAGGGAGCTTCCA
GGGGGAAACGCCTGGTATCTTTATAGTCCTGTCGGGTTTCGCCACCTCTGACTTGAGCGTCGATTTTTGT
GATGCTCGTCAGGGGGGCGGAGCCTATGGAAAAACGCCAGCAACGCGGCCTTTTTACGGTTCCTGGCCTT
TTGCTGGCCTTTTGCTCACATGT
Features (pLannotate 1.2.2; 15 found; start..end, strand, type, name):
     12..39      +  repeat_region  AAV2 ITR (fragment): inverted terminal repeat of adeno-associated virus serotype 2 inverted
     68..95      +  repeat_region  AAV2 ITR (fragment): inverted terminal repeat of adeno-associated virus serotype 2 inverted
    599..617     +  polyA_signal   hGH poly(A) signal (fragment): human growth hormone polyadenylation signal
    764..1480    +  CDS            SYFP2: SYFP2 is a basic (constitutively fluorescent) yellow fluorescent protein published in 2006, derived from Aequorea victoria. It is reported to be a very rapidly-maturing monomer with moderate acid sensitivity.
   1520..1677    +  misc_feature   WPRE (fragment): woodchuck hepatitis virus posttranscriptional regulatory element
   1683..1763    +  misc_feature   WPRE (fragment): woodchuck hepatitis virus posttranscriptional regulatory element
   1780..1891    +  polyA_signal   bGH poly(A) signal: bovine growth hormone polyadenylation signal
   2009..2149    +  repeat_region  AAV2 ITR: inverted terminal repeat of adeno-associated virus serotype 2 inverted
   2154..2205    -  misc_feature   bom (fragment): basis of mobility region from pBR322
   2224..2679    +  rep_origin     f1 ori (sequence partly withheld): f1 bacteriophage origin of replication; arrow indicates direction of (+) strand synthesis
   2680..2729    -  misc_feature   bom (fragment): basis of mobility region from pBR322
   2831..2866    -  CDS            rop (fragment): Rop protein, which maintains plasmids at low copy number; rop
   2961..3065    +  promoter       AmpR promoter: bla
   3066..3926    +  CDS            AmpR: β-lactamase; bla; confers resistance to ampicillin, carbenicillin, and related antibiotics
   4097..4685    +  rep_origin     ori: high-copy-number ColE1/pMB1/pBR322/pUC origin of replication
