[The description below was written by a language model from this plasmid's Addgene catalogue record and pLannotate feature annotations shown in this document.]
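Description:
AiP1637 - pAAV-AiE2302m-minBG-SYFP2-WPRE3-BGHpA is an AAV transfer plasmid built on a pAAV2 backbone, intended for packaging a recombinant adeno-associated virus genome that reports enhancer activity in the brain. In bacteria it is maintained through a high-copy ColE1/pUC-type origin and selected with ampicillin via the bla (AmpR) gene and its promoter. An f1 phage origin is also present, along with small remnants of pBR322-derived bom and rop sequences. The full sequenced record is about 4.7 kb.

The expression cassette lies between AAV2 inverted terminal repeats, which supply the signals for genome replication and encapsidation. The right-hand ITR is annotated intact, whereas only short fragments are detected at the left end, which may reflect annotation or sequencing difficulty in this repeat-rich, structured region rather than a true truncation. According to the name and stated purpose, AiE2302m is an enhancer sequence designed to direct transgene expression in specific populations of brain cells; the record does not say which populations. The name indicates that it is paired with a minimal beta-globin promoter (minBG), which supplies a core promoter on which the enhancer can act. Neither element is annotated in the feature table, though they presumably occupy the unannotated region upstream of the reporter, where a short hit to hGH poly(A) sequence is likely incidental. The reporter is SYFP2, a rapidly maturing monomeric yellow fluorescent protein derived from Aequorea victoria. It is followed by WPRE3, a shortened woodchuck hepatitis posttranscriptional element (seen as two WPRE fragments) that boosts transcript expression, and a bovine growth hormone polyadenylation signal. The construct is typically used to label and evaluate enhancer-defined cell populations after AAV delivery.
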