Addgene plasmid #243020: AiP1637 - pAAV-AiE2302m-minBG-SYFP2-WPRE3-BGHpA
Purpose: AiE2302m is an enhancer sequence designed to drive AAV-mediated transgene expression in specific populations of brain cells.
Depositing lab: Allen Institute for Brain Science & Bosiljka Tasic. Depositing organization: Allen Institute.
Backbone
  Vector backbone: pAAV2
  Vector type: AAV
Growth in bacteria
  Bacterial resistance: Ampicillin, 100 μg/mL
  Growth temperature: 37°C
  Growth strain: NEB Stable
  Copy number: High Copy
Gene/Insert
  Gene/Insert name: SYFP2
  Species: Synthetic
  Cloning method: Gibson Cloning
Terms and licenses: Academic/Nonprofit Terms; Industry Terms: Not Available to Industry
How to cite: AiP1637 - pAAV-AiE2302m-minBG-SYFP2-WPRE3-BGHpA was a gift from Allen Institute for Brain Science & Bosiljka Tasic (Addgene plasmid # 243020 ; http://n2t.net/addgene:243020 ; RRID:Addgene_243020)
